>Addgene plasmid #167386 | pMSR:MSMEG_5104:Dendra | depositor partial sequence | sequence record 325214 | partial
ATGACTGCAGCATCTGGCATCGGCCTGGCCACCATCACCGCCGACGGAACCGTTCTGGACACCTGGTTTC
CCGCTCCCGAGCTGAGCGCATCCGGCCCCGCGGGCACCGCCCGGCTGACCGGGGACGACGTGCCCGCCGA
CCTGGCTGCGCTCACCGGCAAGGACGAGGACCGCGACGTCGAGGTCGTGGCCGTGCGCACCACCATCGCC
GACCTCAACGACAAGCCGGCCGACACGCACGACGTGTGGCTGCGGTTGCACCTGCTCTCACACCGCCTGA
CCAAGCCGCACGAGGCCAACCTCGATGGCATCTTCGGCCTGCTGAGCAATGTGGTGTGGACCAACTTCGG
CCCCTGCGCGGTCGAGGGCTTCGAGACCACGCGTGCCCGGCTGCGTAAGCGCGGCGCGGTCGCGGTGTAC
GGCATCGACAAGTTCCCCCGCATGGTCGACTACGTGACGCCGTCAGGTGTGCGCATCGCCGACGCCGACC
GCGTGCGGCTCGGCGCCCACCTGGCCTCCGGCACCACCGTCATGCACGAGGGCTTCGTCAACTTCAACGC
CGGCACACTCGGCACCTCGATGGTCGAAGGCCGCATCTCGGCCGGTGTCGTGGTCGACGACGGGTCCGAC
ATCGGCGGCGGCGCGTCGATCATGGGCACGCTCTCGGGTGGCGGCAAAGAGGTCATCAAGGTCGGCAAGC
GTTGCCTGCTGGGCGCCAACTCGGGTCTGGGCATCTCACTGGGCGACGACTGCGTCGTCGAGGCGGGCCT
TTACGTGACCGGCGGTACCAAGGTCACCACTGCCGACGGACAGGTCACCAAGGCCATCGAGCTGTCCGGC
GCGAGCAACCTGCTGTTCCGTCGCAACTCGCTGTCGGGTGCGGTCGAGGTGGTCAAGCGCGACGGTACGG
GCATCACCCTCAACGAGGCCCTGCACGCCAAC
