[The description below was written by a language model from this plasmid's Addgene catalogue record.]
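Description:
pMSR:MSMEG_5104:Dendra is a bacterial expression plasmid built on the pMSR:Dendra backbone, part of a systematic mycobacterial resource in which individual Mycobacterium smegmatis genes are tagged with a fluorescent protein. The vector is described as an integrating mycobacterial expression vector that uses the L5 attachment system, meaning that in mycobacteria it is expected to insert into the chromosome at the mycobacteriophage L5 attachment site rather than replicate autonomously, giving stable, single-copy expression. In E. coli it is propagated as a high-copy plasmid under apramycin selection, and the record also notes that it supports T7-driven expression in E. coli. No feature table is provided, so the specific origin of replication, integrase cassette and resistance gene are not detailed.

The insert is the M. smegmatis open reading frame MSMEG_5104, derived from the reference M. smegmatis genome sequence and introduced by ligation-independent cloning; the function of the encoded protein is not stated in the record. The gene is placed under the pmycTetO promoter, a mycobacterial promoter carrying tet operator sites, which typically allows tetracycline-responsive regulation when a Tet repressor is present. At its C terminus the protein is fused through a glycine-alanine linker to Dendra2, a green-to-red photoconvertible fluorescent protein, followed by a single FLAG epitope. This arrangement allows the fusion protein's subcellular localisation and dynamics to be followed by live-cell fluorescence microscopy in mycobacteria, while the FLAG tag provides a handle for immunodetection or affinity purification.
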