Addgene plasmid #167386: pMSR:MSMEG_5104:Dendra
Purpose: C-term fluorescent fusion
Depositing lab: Keith Derbyshire & Joseph Wade. Depositing organization: Wadsworth Center, New York State Department of Health. Publication: A Mycobacterial Systems Resource for the Research Community. Judd JA, Canestrari J, Clark R, Joseph A, Lapierre P, Lasek-Nesselquist E, Mir M, Palumbo M, Smith C, Stone M, Upadhyay A, Wirth SE, Dedrick RM, Meier CG, Russell DA, Dills A, Dove E, Kester J, Wolf ID, Zhu J, Rubin ER, Fortune S, Hatfull GF, Gray TA, Wade JT, Derbyshire KM. mBio. 2021 Mar 2;12(2). pii: mBio.02401-20. doi: 10.1128/mBio.02401-20. PubMed 33653882.
Backbone
  Vector backbone: pMSR:Dendra
  Vector type: Bacterial Expression ; Integrating Mycobacterial Expression Vector attL5. T7 expression in E. coli
Growth in bacteria
  Bacterial resistance: Apramycin, 25 μg/mL
  Growth temperature: 37°C
  Growth strain: DH5alpha
  Copy number: High Copy
Gene/Insert
  Gene/Insert name: MSMEG_5104
  Species: M. smegmatis
  Promoter: pmycTetO
  Tag / fusion protein: Gly-Ala Linker/Dendra2/1x Flag Tag (C terminal on insert)
  Cloning method: Ligation Independent Cloning
  Sequencing primers: 5′ TGATAGAGTTTGTCCTCCCTATCAG; 3′ TCCATATGCACCTTGACACG
Resource information
  A portion of this plasmid was derived from a plasmid made by: CP000480.1
Terms and licenses: Academic/Nonprofit Terms; Industry Terms: Not Available to Industry
Depositor comments: 5' cloning site: AseI (destroyed), 3' cloning site: HindIII (not destroyed)
How to cite: pMSR:MSMEG_5104:Dendra was a gift from Keith Derbyshire & Joseph Wade (Addgene plasmid # 167386 ; http://n2t.net/addgene:167386 ; RRID:Addgene_167386)
